>Addgene plasmid #230385 | AiP13899 - pAAV-AiE0494m_3xC2-minBG-SYFP2-WPRE3-BGHpA (Alias: CN3899) | addgene full sequence | sequence record 470257 | Addgene NGS Result
CCTGCAGGCAGCTGCGCGCTCGCTCGCTCACTGAGGCCGCCCGGGCGTCGGGCGACCTTTGGTCGCCCGG
CCTCAGTGAGCGAGCGAGCGCGCAGAGAGGGAGTGGCCAACTCCATCACTAGGGGTTCCTGCGGCCGCAC
GCGTCTCCTTGGACTCTTCACACAAAACTATAAAAGGTCATTAATTATAGGGTCCTTATGTAAATACTGG
CCTGTTTTGTGATTCTATTCTGAGCAACGGTTATATACATCTGCTCAAATAAATTAATTTTCTTGTCCCA
AATGACTCATTCACTGGAACTAGAAGTTCCCATGCCAGATCAAATAGAGAAAGGGAGAGAGGACACAGCA
CAATGCTGCGGATGGGAACTTATCTCCTTGGACTCTTCACACAAAACTATAAAAGGTCATTAATTATAGG
GTCCTTATGTAAATACTGGCCTGTTTTGTGATTCTATTCTGAGCAACGGTTATATACATCTGCTCAAATA
AATTAATTTTCTTGTCCCAAATGACTCATTCACTGGAACTAGAAGTTCCCATGCCAGATCAAATAGAGAA
AGGGAGAGAGGACACAGCACAATGCTGCGGATGGGAACTTATCTCCTTGGACTCTTCACACAAAACTATA
AAAGGTCATTAATTATAGGGTCCTTATGTAAATACTGGCCTGTTTTGTGATTCTATTCTGAGCAACGGTT
ATATACATCTGCTCAAATAAATTAATTTTCTTGTCCCAAATGACTCATTCACTGGAACTAGAAGTTCCCA
TGCCAGATCAAATAGAGAAAGGGAGAGAGGACACAGCACAATGCTGCGGATGGGAACTTATGAGCTCGGG
CTGGGCATAAAAGTCAGGGCAGAGCCATCTATTGCTTACATTTGCTTCTGGGATCCAGATCTTTCGAAGC
TAGCGCTACCGGTCGCCACCATGGTGAGCAAGGGCGAGGAGCTGTTCACCGGGGTGGTGCCCATCCTGGT
CGAGCTGGACGGCGACGTAAACGGCCACAAGTTCAGCGTGTCCGGCGAGGGCGAGGGCGATGCCACCTAC
GGCAAGCTGACCCTGAAGCTGATCTGCACCACCGGCAAGCTGCCCGTGCCCTGGCCCACCCTCGTGACCA
CCCTGGGCTACGGCGTGCAGTGCTTCGCCCGCTACCCCGACCACATGAAGCAGCACGACTTCTTCAAGTC
CGCCATGCCCGAAGGCTACGTCCAGGAGCGCACCATCTTCTTCAAGGACGACGGCAACTACAAGACCCGC
GCCGAGGTGAAGTTCGAGGGCGACACCCTGGTGAACCGCATCGAGCTGAAGGGCATCGACTTCAAGGAGG
ACGGCAACATCCTGGGGCACAAGCTGGAGTACAACTACAACAGCCACAACGTCTATATCACCGCCGACAA
GCAGAAGAACGGCATCAAGGCCAACTTCAAGATCCGCCACAACATCGAGGACGGCGGCGTGCAGCTCGCC
GACCACTACCAGCAGAACACCCCCATCGGCGACGGCCCCGTGCTGCTGCCCGACAACCACTACCTGAGCT
ACCAGTCCAAGCTGAGCAAAGACCCCAACGAGAAGCGCGATCACATGGTCCTGCTGGAGTTCGTGACCGC
CGCCGGGATCACTCTCGGCATGGACGAGCTGTACAAGTAAGTCGACGGCGCGCCGCGGCCGCGAATTCGA
TATCATAATCAACCTCTGGATTACAAAATTTGTGAAAGATTGACTGGTATTCTTAACTATGTTGCTCCTT
TTACGCTATGTGGATACGCTGCTTTAATGCCTTTGTATCATGCTATTGCTTCCCGTATGGCTTTCATTTT
CTCCTCCTTGTATAAATCCTGGTTAGTTCTTGCCACGGCGGAACTCATCGCCGCCTGCCTTGCCCGCTGC
TGGACAGGGGCTCGGCTGTTGGGCACTGACAATTCCGTGGCTCGAGAGATCTTCGACTGTGCCTTCTAGT
TGCCAGCCATCTGTTGTTTGCCCCTCCCCCGTGCCTTCCTTGACCCTGGAAGGTGCCACTCCCACTGTCC
TTTCCTAATAAAATGAGGAAATTGCATCGCATTGTCTGAGTAGGTGTCATTCTATTCTGGGGGGTGGGGT
GGGGCAGGACAGCAAGGGGGAGGATTGGGAAGACAATAGCAGGCATGAGATCTCACGTGCGGACCGAGCG
GCCGCAGGAACCCCTAGTGATGGAGTTGGCCACTCCCTCTCTGCGCGCTCGCTCGCTCACTGAGGCCGGG
CGACCAAAGGTCGCCCGACGCCCGGGCTTTGCCCGGGCGGCCTCAGTGAGCGAGCGAGCGCGCAGCTGCC
TGCAGGGGCGCCTGATGCGGTATTTTCTCCTTACGCATCTGTGCGGTATTTCACACCGCATA
[95 nt withheld, positions 2373-2467]
T
[46 nt withheld, positions 2469-2514]
C
[141 nt withheld, positions 2516-2656]
CCTTTGACGTTGGAGTCCACGTTCTTT
[37 nt withheld, positions 2684-2720]
ACTCTATCTCGGGCTATTCTTTTGATTTATAAGGGATTTTGCCGATTTCGGTCTATTGGTTAAAAAATGA
GCTGATTTAACAAAAATTTAACGCGAATTTTAACAAAATATTAACGTTTACAATTTTATGGTGCACTCTC
AGTACAATCTGCTCTGATGCCGCATAGTTAAGCCAGCCCCGACACCCGCCAACACCCGCTGACGCGCCCT
GACGGGCTTGTCTGCTCCCGGCATCCGCTTACAGACAAGCTGTGACCGTCTCCGGGAGCTGCATGTGTCA
GAGGTTTTCACCGTCATCACCGAAACGCGCGAGACGAAAGGGCCTCGTGATACGCCTATTTTTATAGGTT
AATGTCATGATAATAATGGTTTCTTAGACGTCAGGTGGCACTTTTCGGGGAAATGTGCGCGGAACCCCTA
TTTGTTTATTTTTCTAAATACATTCAAATATGTATCCGCTCATGAGACAATAACCCTGATAAATGCTTCA
ATAATATTGAAAAAGGAAGAGTATGAGTATTCAACATTTCCGTGTCGCCCTTATTCCCTTTTTTGCGGCA
TTTTGCCTTCCTGTTTTTGCTCACCCAGAAACGCTGGTGAAAGTAAAAGATGCTGAAGATCAGTTGGGTG
CACGAGTGGGTTACATCGAACTGGATCTCAACAGCGGTAAGATCCTTGAGAGTTTTCGCCCCGAAGAACG
TTTTCCAATGATGAGCACTTTTAAAGTTCTGCTATGTGGCGCGGTATTATCCCGTATTGACGCCGGGCAA
GAGCAACTCGGTCGCCGCATACACTATTCTCAGAATGACTTGGTTGAGTACTCACCAGTCACAGAAAAGC
ATCTTACGGATGGCATGACAGTAAGAGAATTATGCAGTGCTGCCATAACCATGAGTGATAACACTGCGGC
CAACTTACTTCTGACAACGATCGGAGGACCGAAGGAGCTAACCGCTTTTTTGCACAACATGGGGGATCAT
GTAACTCGCCTTGATCGTTGGGAACCGGAGCTGAATGAAGCCATACCAAACGACGAGCGTGACACCACGA
TGCCTGTAGCAATGGCAACAACGTTGCGCAAACTATTAACTGGCGAACTACTTACTCTAGCTTCCCGGCA
ACAATTAATAGACTGGATGGAGGCGGATAAAGTTGCAGGACCACTTCTGCGCTCGGCCCTTCCGGCTGGC
TGGTTTATTGCTGATAAATCTGGAGCCGGTGAGCGTGGGTCTCGCGGTATCATTGCAGCACTGGGGCCAG
ATGGTAAGCCCTCCCGTATCGTAGTTATCTACACGACGGGGAGTCAGGCAACTATGGATGAACGAAATAG
ACAGATCGCTGAGATAGGTGCCTCACTGATTAAGCATTGGTAACTGTCAGACCAAGTTTACTCATATATA
CTTTAGATTGATTTAAAACTTCATTTTTAATTTAAAAGGATCTAGGTGAAGATCCTTTTTGATAATCTCA
TGACCAAAATCCCTTAACGTGAGTTTTCGTTCCACTGAGCGTCAGACCCCGTAGAAAAGATCAAAGGATC
TTCTTGAGATCCTTTTTTTCTGCGCGTAATCTGCTGCTTGCAAACAAAAAAACCACCGCTACCAGCGGTG
GTTTGTTTGCCGGATCAAGAGCTACCAACTCTTTTTCCGAAGGTAACTGGCTTCAGCAGAGCGCAGATAC
CAAATACTGTTCTTCTAGTGTAGCCGTAGTTAGGCCACCACTTCAAGAACTCTGTAGCACCGCCTACATA
CCTCGCTCTGCTAATCCTGTTACCAGTGGCTGCTGCCAGTGGCGATAAGTCGTGTCTTACCGGGTTGGAC
TCAAGACGATAGTTACCGGATAAGGCGCAGCGGTCGGGCTGAACGGGGGGTTCGTGCACACAGCCCAGCT
TGGAGCGAACGACCTACACCGAACTGAGATACCTACAGCGTGAGCTATGAGAAAGCGCCACGCTTCCCGA
AGGGAGAAAGGCGGACAGGTATCCGGTAAGCGGCAGGGTCGGAACAGGAGAGCGCACGAGGGAGCTTCCA
GGGGGAAACGCCTGGTATCTTTATAGTCCTGTCGGGTTTCGCCACCTCTGACTTGAGCGTCGATTTTTGT
GATGCTCGTCAGGGGGGCGGAGCCTATGGAAAAACGCCAGCAACGCGGCCTTTTTACGGTTCCTGGCCTT
TTGCTGGCCTTTTGCTCACATGT
Features (pLannotate 1.2.2; 14 found; start..end, strand, type, name):
     12..39      +  repeat_region  AAV2 ITR (fragment): inverted terminal repeat of adeno-associated virus serotype 2 inverted
     68..95      +  repeat_region  AAV2 ITR (fragment): inverted terminal repeat of adeno-associated virus serotype 2 inverted
    931..1647    +  CDS            SYFP2: SYFP2 is a basic (constitutively fluorescent) yellow fluorescent protein published in 2006, derived from Aequorea victoria. It is reported to be a very rapidly-maturing monomer with moderate acid sensitivity.
   1687..1844    +  misc_feature   WPRE (fragment): woodchuck hepatitis virus posttranscriptional regulatory element
   1850..1930    +  misc_feature   WPRE (fragment): woodchuck hepatitis virus posttranscriptional regulatory element
   1947..2058    +  polyA_signal   bGH poly(A) signal: bovine growth hormone polyadenylation signal
   2176..2316    +  repeat_region  AAV2 ITR: inverted terminal repeat of adeno-associated virus serotype 2 inverted
   2321..2372    -  misc_feature   bom (fragment): basis of mobility region from pBR322
   2391..2846    +  rep_origin     f1 ori (sequence partly withheld): f1 bacteriophage origin of replication; arrow indicates direction of (+) strand synthesis
   2847..2896    -  misc_feature   bom (fragment): basis of mobility region from pBR322
   2998..3033    -  CDS            rop (fragment): Rop protein, which maintains plasmids at low copy number; rop
   3128..3232    +  promoter       AmpR promoter: bla
   3233..4093    +  CDS            AmpR: β-lactamase; bla; confers resistance to ampicillin, carbenicillin, and related antibiotics
   4264..4852    +  rep_origin     ori: high-copy-number ColE1/pMB1/pBR322/pUC origin of replication
