[The description below was written by a language model from this plasmid's Addgene catalogue record and pLannotate feature annotations shown in this document.]
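Description:
AiP13899 - pAAV-AiE0494m_3xC2-minBG-SYFP2-WPRE3-BGHpA (alias CN3899) is a 4.9 kb AAV transfer plasmid built on a pAAV2 backbone, intended for packaging into recombinant adeno-associated virus for delivery to brain tissue. In bacteria it is maintained at high copy by a ColE1/pUC-type origin and selected with ampicillin through the β-lactamase gene and its own promoter. An f1 phage origin is also present, along with short remnants of pBR322 bom and rop sequences that appear to be backbone leftovers. The recorded propagation strain is Stbl3, a recombination-deficient host commonly chosen to keep the repeat-rich ITRs intact.

The payload lies between AAV2 inverted terminal repeats, which provide the signals for genome replication and encapsidation. The right ITR is annotated in full, whereas the left one is detected only as two short fragments. According to the catalogue entry and the construct name, expression is controlled by the enhancer AiE0494m_3xC2 placed upstream of the minimal beta-globin promoter (minBG). The name suggests a triplicated core of the enhancer, although the record does not spell this out. Neither element is called out in the feature table, but both presumably sit in the unannotated stretch preceding the reporter. The minimal promoter has little activity by itself, so transcription depends on the enhancer, restricting expression to the cells where it is active. The reporter is SYFP2, a fast-maturing monomeric yellow fluorescent protein, followed by WPRE3, a shortened woodchuck posttranscriptional element (annotated as two WPRE fragments) that boosts transcript expression, and the bovine growth hormone polyadenylation signal.

The construct serves as a reporter vector for labelling specific populations of brain cells, within a collection of enhancer AAVs for cortical cell types. The record does not state which population this enhancer targets.
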