Addgene plasmid #230385: AiP13899 - pAAV-AiE0494m_3xC2-minBG-SYFP2-WPRE3-BGHpA (Alias: CN3899)
Purpose: AiE0494m_3xC2 is an enhancer sequence, designed to drive AAV-mediated transgene expression in specific populations of brain cells
Depositing lab: Allen Institute for Brain Science & Jonathan Ting. Depositing organization: Allen Institute. Publication: A suite of enhancer AAVs and transgenic mouse lines for genetic access to cortical cell types. Ben-Simon Y, Hooper M, Narayan S, Daigle TL, Dwivedi D, Way SW, Oster A, Stafford DA, Mich JK, Taormina MJ, Martinez RA, Opitz-Araya X, Roth JR, Alexander JR, Allen S, Amster A, Arbuckle J, Ayala A, Baker PM, Bakken TE, Barcelli T, Barta S, Bendrick J, Bertagnolli D, Bielstein C, Bishwakarma P, Bowlus J, Boyer G, Brouner K, Casian B, Casper T, Chakka AB, Chakrabarty R, Chance RK, Chavan S, Clark M, Colbert K, Collman F, Daniel S, Departee M, DiValentin P, Donadio N, Dotson N, Egdorf T, Fliss T, Gabitto M, Garcia J, Gary A, Gasperini M, Gloe J, Goldy J, Gore BB, Graybuck L, Greisman N, Haeseleer F, Halterman C, Haradon Z, Hastings SD, Helback O, Ho W, Hockemeyer D, Huang C, Huff S, Hunker A, Johansen N, Jones D, Juneau Z, Kalmbach B, Kannan M, Khem S, Kussick E, Kutsal R, Larsen R, Lee C, Lee AY, Leibly M, Lenz GH, Li S, Liang E, Lusk N, Madigan Z, Malloy J, Malone J, McCue R, Melchor J, Mollenkopf T, Moosman S, Morin E, Newman D, Ng L, Ngo K, Omstead V, Otto S, Oyama A, Pena N, Pham T, Phillips E, Pom CA, Potekhina L, Ransford S, Ray PL, Rette D, Reynoldson C, Rimorin C, Rocha D, Ruiz A, Sanchez REA, Sawyer L, Sedeno-Cortes A, Sevigny JP, Shapovalova N, Shepard N, Shulga L, Sigler AR, Siverts L, Soliman S, Somasundaram S, Staats B, Stewart K, Szelenyi E, Tieu M, Trader C, Tran A, van Velthoven CTJ, Walker M, Wang Y, Weed N, Wirthlin M, Wood T, Wynalda B, Yao Z, Zhou T, Ariza J, Dee N, Reding M, Ronellenfitch K, Mufti S, Sunkin SM, Smith KA, Esposito L, Waters J, Thyagarajan B, Yao S, Lein ES, Zeng H, Levi BP, Ngai J, Ting JT, Tasic B. Cell. 2025 May 16:S0092-8674(25)00513-6. doi: 10.1016/j.cell.2025.05.002. PubMed 40403729.
Backbone
  Vector backbone: pAAV2
  Vector type: AAV
Growth in bacteria
  Bacterial resistance: Ampicillin, 100 μg/mL
  Growth temperature: 37°C
  Growth strain: Stbl3
  Copy number: High Copy
Gene/Insert
  Gene/Insert name: SYFP2
  Species: Synthetic
  Promoter: minBG
  Cloning method: Gibson Cloning
Terms and licenses: Academic/Nonprofit Terms; Industry Terms: Not Available to Industry
How to cite: AiP13899 - pAAV-AiE0494m_3xC2-minBG-SYFP2-WPRE3-BGHpA (Alias: CN3899) was a gift from Allen Institute for Brain Science & Jonathan Ting (Addgene plasmid # 230385 ; http://n2t.net/addgene:230385 ; RRID:Addgene_230385)
